Addgene plasmid #147305: pnEA-NpH-HsNot11_260-496_Q
Purpose: Bacterial Expression of HsNot11_260-496
Depositing lab: Elisa Izaurralde. Depositing organization: Max Planck Institute for Developmental Biology.
Backbone
  Vector backbone: Unknown
  Vector type: Bacterial Expression
Growth in bacteria
  Bacterial resistance: Ampicillin, 100 μg/mL
  Growth temperature: 37°C
  Growth strain: DH5alpha
  Copy number: Low Copy
Gene/Insert
  Gene/Insert name: HsNot11_260-496
  Species: H. sapiens (human)
  Entrez Gene: CNOT11 (a.k.a. C2orf29, C40)
  Cloning method: Unknown
Terms and licenses: Academic/Nonprofit Terms; Industry Terms: Not Available to Industry
Depositor comments: ORF extracted from NCBI: NM_017546.4 Plasmids from this collection were made available to the research community and donated after the lab closed. Please note that the sequence provided by the depositing laboratory may be theoretical/predicted or based on Sanger sequencing results. There may be discrepancies between sequencing results obtained by Addgene and the depositor sequence. If an Addgene verified sequence is not available, please contact before placing your order to request that our lab fully sequence the plasmid.
How to cite: pnEA-NpH-HsNot11_260-496_Q was a gift from Elisa Izaurralde (Addgene plasmid # 147305 ; http://n2t.net/addgene:147305 ; RRID:Addgene_147305)
