[The description below was written by a language model from this plasmid's Addgene catalogue record and pLannotate feature annotations shown in this document.]
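Description:
pnEA-NpH-HsNot11_260-496_Q is a 6,479 bp bacterial expression plasmid for producing a fragment of human CNOT11 (also known as C2orf29), a subunit of the CCR4-NOT deadenylase complex. The catalogue lists the backbone as unknown, but the annotated features show a pET-like, pBR322-derived architecture. It has a ColE1/pMB1-type origin with the bom mobility region and the rop gene, which keeps copy number low and agrees with the recorded low-copy status. Selection is through an ampicillin resistance cassette (bla with its own promoter). Several tetracycline resistance gene fragments and a tet promoter are also annotated. These appear to be non-functional remnants of the parental pBR322 sequence, interrupted by the inserted expression and lacI cassettes.

The expression cassette comprises a T7 promoter followed by a lac operator, the phage T7 gene 10 ribosome binding site, the coding region and a T7 terminator. A lacI gene with its own promoter is carried on the plasmid. Transcription therefore depends on a host supplying T7 RNA polymerase, is repressed by LacI, and can be induced with IPTG. The insert corresponds to residues 260–496 of CNOT11, with the ORF taken from the human reference mRNA. Just upstream, a short match to a composite His/TEV tag is annotated. This suggests an N-terminal polyhistidine tag, probably with a protease-cleavable linker, although the record does not define the tag. A short downstream match to a T7 gene 10-derived sequence lies before the terminator and is likely vector-derived rather than a deliberate fusion. The stated purpose is bacterial expression of this CNOT11 fragment, and no specific downstream application is recorded. The depositor sequence may be theoretical rather than fully verified.
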