Features (pLannotate 1.2.2; 20 found; start..end, strand, type, name):
    104..208     +  promoter       AmpR promoter: bla
    209..1069    +  CDS            AmpR: β-lactamase; bla; confers resistance to ampicillin, carbenicillin, and related antibiotics
   1240..1828    +  rep_origin     ori: high-copy-number ColE1/pMB1/pBR322/pUC origin of replication
   2014..2156    -  misc_feature   bom: basis of mobility region from pBR322
   2258..2449    -  CDS            rop: Rop protein, which maintains plasmids at low copy number; rop
   2466..2846    +  CDS            YPB1_ECOLX: Protein predicted: Swiss-Prot protein existence level 4. From Escherichia coli.
   3088..3712    -  CDS            TcR (fragment): tetracycline efflux protein; tet; confers resistance to tetracycline
   3727..3748    -  protein_bind   CAP binding site: CAP binding activates transcription in the presence of cAMP. E. coli catabolite activator protein
   3761..4843    -  CDS            lacI: lac repressor; lacI; The lac repressor binds to the lac operator to inhibit transcription in E. coli. This inhibition can be relieved by adding lactose or isopropyl-β-D-thiogalactopyranoside (IPTG).
   4844..4921    -  promoter       lacI promoter: lacI
   4929..5208    -  CDS            TcR (fragment): tetracycline efflux protein; tet; confers resistance to tetracycline
   5230..5248    +  promoter       T7 promoter: promoter for bacteriophage T7 RNA polymerase
   5249..5273    +  protein_bind   lac operator: The lac repressor binds to the lac operator to inhibit transcription in E. coli. This inhibition can be relieved by adding lactose or isopropyl-β-D-thiogalactopyranoside (IPTG). lac repressor encoded by lacI
   5288..5310    +  RBS            RBS: efficient ribosome binding site from bacteriophage T7 gene 10 (Olins and Rangwala, 1989)
   5329..5345    +  CDS            capTEV™ (fragment): composite tag for in vivo biotinylation, TEV protease cleavage, and 6xHis tagging
   5419..6132    +  CDS            CNOT11 (fragment): CNO11_HUMAN - Also known as C2orf29. Experimental evidence at protein level: Swiss-Prot protein existence level 1. Component of the CCR4-NOT complex which is one of the major cellular mRNA deadenylases and is linked to various cellular processes including bulk mRNA degradation, miRNA-mediated repression, translational repression during translational initiation and general transcription regulation. Additional complex functions may be a consequence of its influence on mRNA expression. Is required for the association of CNOT10 with the CCR4-NOT complex. Seems not to be required for complex deaden
   6163..6212    +  CDS            SET1 (fragment): solubility-enhancement tag derived from T7 phage gene 10B
   6220..6267    +  terminator     T7 terminator: transcription terminator for bacteriophage T7 RNA polymerase
   6290..6394    -  CDS            TcR (fragment): tetracycline efflux protein; tet; confers resistance to tetracycline
   6442..6470    -  promoter       tet promoter: E. coli promoter for tetracycline efflux protein gene
>Addgene plasmid #147305 | pnEA-NpH-HsNot11_260-496_Q | depositor full sequence | sequence record 289752 | Full Sequence
TTCTTGAAGACGAAAGGGCCTCGTGATACGCCTATTTTTATAGGTTAATGTCATGATAATAATGGTTTCT
TAGACGTCAGGTGGCACTTTTCGGGGAAATGTGCGCGGAACCCCTATTTGTTTATTTTTCTAAATACATT
CAAATATGTATCCGCTCATGAGACAATAACCCTGATAAATGCTTCAATAATATTGAAAAAGGAAGAGTAT
GAGTATTCAACATTTCCGTGTCGCCCTTATTCCCTTTTTTGCGGCATTTTGCCTTCCTGTTTTTGCTCAC
CCAGAAACGCTGGTGAAAGTAAAAGATGCTGAAGATCAGTTGGGTGCACGAGTGGGTTACATCGAACTGG
ATCTCAACAGCGGTAAGATCCTTGAGAGTTTTCGCCCCGAAGAACGTTTTCCAATGATGAGCACTTTTAA
AGTTCTGCTATGTGGCGCGGTATTATCCCGTGTTGACGCCGGGCAAGAGCAACTCGGTCGCCGCATACAC
TATTCTCAGAATGACTTGGTTGAGTACTCACCAGTCACAGAAAAGCATCTTACGGATGGCATGACAGTAA
GAGAATTATGCAGTGCTGCCATAACCATGAGTGATAACACTGCGGCCAACTTACTTCTGACAACGATCGG
AGGACCGAAGGAGCTAACCGCTTTTTTGCACAACATGGGGGATCATGTAACTCGCCTTGATCGTTGGGAA
CCGGAGCTGAATGAAGCCATACCAAACGACGAGCGTGACACCACGATGCCTGCAGCAATGGCAACAACGT
TGCGCAAACTATTAACTGGCGAACTACTTACTCTAGCTTCCCGGCAACAATTAATAGACTGGATGGAGGC
GGATAAAGTTGCAGGACCACTTCTGCGCTCGGCCCTTCCGGCTGGCTGGTTTATTGCTGATAAATCTGGA
GCCGGTGAGCGTGGGTCTCGCGGTATCATTGCAGCACTGGGGCCAGATGGTAAGCCCTCCCGTATCGTAG
TTATCTACACGACGGGGAGTCAGGCAACTATGGATGAACGAAATAGACAGATCGCTGAGATAGGTGCCTC
ACTGATTAAGCATTGGTAACTGTCAGACCAAGTTTACTCATATATACTTTAGATTGATTTAAAACTTCAT
TTTTAATTTAAAAGGATCTAGGTGAAGATCCTTTTTGATAATCTCATGACCAAAATCCCTTAACGTGAGT
TTTCGTTCCACTGAGCGTCAGACCCCGTAGAAAAGATCAAAGGATCTTCTTGAGATCCTTTTTTTCTGCG
CGTAATCTGCTGCTTGCAAACAAAAAAACCACCGCTACCAGCGGTGGTTTGTTTGCCGGATCAAGAGCTA
CCAACTCTTTTTCCGAAGGTAACTGGCTTCAGCAGAGCGCAGATACCAAATACTGTCCTTCTAGTGTAGC
CGTAGTTAGGCCACCACTTCAAGAACTCTGTAGCACCGCCTACATACCTCGCTCTGCTAATCCTGTTACC
AGTGGCTGCTGCCAGTGGCGATAAGTCGTGTCTTACCGGGTTGGACTCAAGACGATAGTTACCGGATAAG
GCGCAGCGGTCGGGCTGAACGGGGGGTTCGTGCACACAGCCCAGCTTGGAGCGAACGACCTACACCGAAC
TGAGATACCTACAGCGTGAGCTATGAGAAAGCGCCACGCTTCCCGAAGGGAGAAAGGCGGACAGGTATCC
GGTAAGCGGCAGGGTCGGAACAGGAGAGCGCACGAGGGAGCTTCCAGGGGGAAACGCCTGGTATCTTTAT
AGTCCTGTCGGGTTTCGCCACCTCTGACTTGAGCGTCGATTTTTGTGATGCTCGTCAGGGGGGCGGAGCC
TATGGAAAAACGCCAGCAACGCGGCCTTTTTACGGTTCCTGGCCTTTTGCTGGCCTTTTGCTCACATGTT
CTTTCCTGCGTTATCCCCTGATTCTGTGGATAACCGTATTACCGCCTTTGAGTGAGCTGATACCGCTCGC
CGCAGCCGAACGACCGAGCGCAGCGAGTCAGTGAGCGAGGAAGCGGAAGAGCGCCTGATGCGGTATTTTC
TCCTTACGCATCTGTGCGGTATTTCACACCGCATATATGGTGCACTCTCAGTACAATCTGCTCTGATGCC
GCATAGTTAAGCCAGTATACACTCCGCTATCGCTACGTGACTGGGTCATGGCTGCGCCCCGACACCCGCC
AACACCCGCTGACGCGCCCTGACGGGCTTGTCTGCTCCCGGCATCCGCTTACAGACAAGCTGTGACCGTC
TCCGGGAGCTGCATGTGTCAGAGGTTTTCACCGTCATCACCGAAACGCGCGAGGCAGCTGCGGTAAAGCT
CATCAGCGTGGTCGTGAAGCGATTCACAGATGTCTGCCTGTTCATCCGCGTCCAGCTCGTTGAGTTTCTC
CAGAAGCGTTAATGTCTGGCTTCTGATAAAGCGGGCCATGTTAAGGGCGGTTTTTTCCTGTTTGGTCACT
GATGCCTCCGTGTAAGGGGGATTTCTGTTCATGGGGGTAATGATACCGATGAAACGAGAGAGGATGCTCA
CGATACGGGTTACTGATGATGAACATGCCCGGTTACTGGAACGTTGTGAGGGTAAACAACTGGCGGTATG
GATGCGGCGGGACCAGAGAAAAATCACTCAGGGTCAATGCCAGCGCTTCGTTAATACAGATGTAGGTGTT
CCACAGGGTAGCCAGCAGCATCCTGCGATGCAGATCCGGAACATAATGGTGCAGGGCGCTGACTTCCGCG
TTTCCAGACTTTACGAAACACGGAAACCGAAGACCATTCATGTTGTTGCTCAGGTCGCAGACGTTTTGCA
GCAGCAGTCGCTTCACGTTCGCTCGCGTATCGGTGATTCATTCTGCTAACCAGTAAGGCAACCCCGCCAG
CCTAGCCGGGTCCTCAACGACAGGAGCACGATCATGCGCACCCGTGGCCAGGACCCAACGCTGCCCGAGA
TGCGCCGCGTGCGGCTGCTGGAGATGGCGGACGCGATGGATATGTTCTGCCAAGGGTTGGTTTGCGCATT
CACAGTTCTCCGCAAGAATTGATTGGCTCCAATTCTTGGAGTGGTGAATCCGTTAGCGAGGTGCCGCCGG
CTTCCATTCAGGTCGAGGTGGCCCGGCTCCATGCACCGCGACGCAACGCGGGGAGGCAGACAAGGTATAG
GGCGGCGCCTACAATCCATGCCAACCCGTTCCATGTGCTCGCCGAGGCGGCATAAATCGCCGTGACGATC
AGCGGTCCAGTGATCGAAGTTAGGCTGGTAAGAGCCGCGAGCGATCCTTGAAGCTGTCCCTGATGGTCGT
CATCTACCTGCCTGGACAGCATGGCCTGCAACGCGGGCATCCCGATGCCGCCGGAAGCGAGAAGAATCAT
AATGGGGAAGGCCATCCAGCCTCGCGTCGCGAACGCCAGCAAGACGTAGCCCAGCGCGTCGGCCGCCATG
CCGGCGATAATGGCCTGCTTCTCGCCGAAACGTTTGGTGGCGGGACCAGTGACGAAGGCTTGAGCGAGGG
CGTGCAAGATTCCGAATACCGCAAGCGACAGGCCGATCATCGTCGCGCTCCAGCGAAAGCGGTCCTCGCC
GAAAATGACCCAGAGCGCTGCCGGCACCTGTCCTACGAGTTGCATGATAAAGAAGACAGTCATAAGTGCG
GCGACGATAGTCATGCCCCGCGCCCACCGGAAGGAGCTGACTGGGTTGAAGGCTCTCAAGGGCATCGGTC
GAGATCCCGGTGCCTAATGAGTGAGCTAACTTACATTAATTGCGTTGCGCTCACTGCCCGCTTTCCAGTC
GGGAAACCTGTCGTGCCAGCTGCATTAATGAATCGGCCAACGCGCGGGGAGAGGCGGTTTGCGTATTGGG
CGCCAGGGTGGTTTTTCTTTTCACCAGTGAGACGGGCAACAGCTGATTGCCCTTCACCGCCTGGCCCTGA
GAGAGTTGCAGCAAGCGGTCCACGCTGGTTTGCCCCAGCAGGCGAAAATCCTGTTTGATGGTGGTTAACG
GCGGGATATAACATGAGCTGTCTTCGGTATCGTCGTATCCCACTACCGAGATATCCGCACCAACGCGCAG
CCCGGACTCGGTAATGGCGCGCATTGCGCCCAGCGCCATCTGATCGTTGGCAACCAGCATCGCAGTGGGA
ACGATGCCCTCATTCAGCATTTGCATGGTTTGTTGAAAACCGGACATGGCACTCCAGTCGCCTTCCCGTT
CCGCTATCGGCTGAATTTGATTGCGAGTGAGATATTTATGCCAGCCAGCCAGACGCAGACGCGCCGAGAC
AGAACTTAATGGGCCCGCTAACAGCGCGATTTGCTGGTGACCCAATGCGACCAGATGCTCCACGCCCAGT
CGCGTACCGTCTTCATGGGAGAAAATAATACTGTTGATGGGTGTCTGGTCAGAGACATCAAGAAATAACG
CCGGAACATTAGTGCAGGCAGCTTCCACAGCAATGGCATCCTGGTCATCCAGCGGATAGTTAATGATCAG
CCCACTGACGCGTTGCGCGAGAAGATTGTGCACCGCCGCTTTACAGGCTTCGACGCCGCTTCGTTCTACC
ATCGACACCACCACGCTGGCACCCAGTTGATCGGCGCGAGATTTAATCGCCGCGACAATTTGCGACGGCG
CGTGCAGGGCCAGACTGGAGGTGGCAACGCCAATCAGCAACGACTGTTTGCCCGCCAGTTGTTGTGCCAC
GCGGTTGGGAATGTAATTCAGCTCCGCCATCGCCGCTTCCACTTTTTCCCGCGTTTTCGCAGAAACGTGG
CTGGCCTGGTTCACCACGCGGGAAACGGTCTGATAAGAGACACCGGCATACTCTGCGACATCGTATAACG
TTACTGGTTTCACATTCACCACCCTGAATTGACTCTCTTCCGGGCGCTATCATGCCATACCGCGAAAGGT
TTTGCGCCATTCGATGGTGTCCGGGATCTCGACGCTCTCCCTTATGCGACTCCTGCATTAGGAAGCAGCC
CAGTAGTAGGTTGAGGCCGTTGAGCACCGCCGCCGCAAGGAATGGTGCATGCAAGGAGATGGCGCCCAAC
AGTCCCCCGGCCACGGGGCCTGCCACCATACCCACGCCGAAACAAGCGCTCATGAGCCCGAAGTGGCGAG
CCCGATCTTCCCCATCGGTGATGTCGGCGATATAGGCGCCAGCAACCGCACCTGTGGCGCCGGTGATGCC
GGCCACGATGCGTCCGGCGTAGAGGATCGAGATCTCGATCCCGCGAAATTAATACGACTCACTATAGGGG
AATTGTGAGCGGATAACAATTCCCCACTAGTAATAATTTTGTTTAACTTTAAGAAGGAGATATACCATGG
GCAGCAGCCATCATCATCATCATCACAGCAGCGGTACCGGCAGCGGCCTGGAAGTTCTGTTCCAGGGGCC
CCATATGCTCGAGCTTAAGCAATTGGGATCCGTTGCCTCTCAGATCACAGAAGCTTTAGTCAGCGGACCA
AAGCCACCTATTGAAAGCCATTTTCGACCAGAGTTTATTCGTCCACCGCCTCCACTCCACATTTGTGAGG
ATGAACTTGCTTGGCTAAACCCCACGGAGCCTGACCACGCGATCCAGTGGGATAAATCGATGTGTGTTAA
GAATAGCACTGGTGTGGAGATCAAACGAATAATGGCCAAAGCCTTCAAAAGCCCCTTATCCTCTCCCCAA
CAAACACAGCTACTTGGTGAGTTGGAAAAAGACCCCAAACTTGTCTACCATATTGGCCTCACCCCAGCCA
AACTTCCTGACCTTGTGGAAAACAACCCTTTAGTCGCTATAGAAATGTTGCTGAAATTAATGCAGTCAAG
CCAGATCACTGAGTATTTCTCTGTCCTGGTCAATATGGACATGTCTTTACATTCAATGGAAGTTGTAAAT
CGACTAACTACAGCTGTTGATCTACCTCCTGAATTTATTCACCTTTATATATCAAATTGCATCTCTACTT
GTGAACAGATTAAGGATAAATATATGCAGAATCGGTTGGTGCGTCTTGTGTGTGTGTTTCTCCAATCCTT
GATCCGTAACAAAATTATTAATGTACAGGATTTGTTTATAGAAGTGCAGGCATTCTGTATTGAATTCAGT
AGGATACGAGAAGCTGCTGGTCTTTTCCGGTTGTTGAAGACATAACTCAGAGAGCTAGCCCTAGGAGATC
CGGCTGCTAACAAAGCCCGAAAGGAAGCTGAGTTGGCTGCTGCCACCGCTGAGCAATAACTAGCATAACC
CCTTGGGGCCTCTAAACGGGTCTTGAGGGGTTTTTTGCTGAAAGGAGGAACTATATCCGGATATCCCGCA
AGAGGCCCGGCAGTACCGGCATAACCAAGCCTATGCCTACAGCATCCAGGGTGACGGTGCCGAGGATGAC
GATGAGCGCATTGTTAGATTTCATACACGGTGCCTGACTGCGTTAGCAATTTAACTGTGATAAACTACCG
CATTAAAGCTTATCGATGATAAGCTGTCAAACATGAGAA
